Addgene plasmid #153698: pGBW-m4252891
Purpose: Mammalian expression plasmid for SARS-CoV-2 ORF6 protein
Depositing lab: Ginkgo Bioworks & Benjie Chen. Depositing organization: Ginkgo Bioworks.
Backbone
  Vector backbone: pTwist_CMV_Hygro_6 with AarI site removed
  Backbone size w/o insert (bp): 6525
  Vector type: Mammalian Expression
  Selectable markers: Hygromycin
Growth in bacteria
  Bacterial resistance: Ampicillin, 100 μg/mL
  Growth temperature: 37°C
  Growth strain: DH5alpha
  Copy number: High Copy
Gene/Insert
  Gene/Insert name: SARS-CoV-2 ORF6 protein
  Species: Severe acute respiratory syndrome coronavirus 2
  Insert size (bp): 179
  Mutation: wt
  Entrez Gene: ORF6 (a.k.a. GU280_gp06)
  Promoter: CMV
  Tag / fusion protein: Cleavable TEV;S-tag (C terminal on backbone)
  Cloning method: Unknown
Resource information
  A portion of this plasmid was derived from a plasmid made by: GinkgoBioworks
Depositor comments: NCBI reference sequence: 43740572
How to cite: pGBW-m4252891 was a gift from Ginkgo Bioworks & Benjie Chen (Addgene plasmid # 153698 ; http://n2t.net/addgene:153698 ; RRID:Addgene_153698)
