[The description below was written by a language model from this plasmid's Addgene catalogue record and pLannotate feature annotations shown in this document.]
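Description:
pGBW-m4252891 is a mammalian expression plasmid for the wild-type ORF6 accessory protein of SARS-CoV-2, built on a pTwist_CMV_Hygro_6 backbone from which an AarI site has been removed. The sequenced record is about 6.8 kb. It is maintained in E. coli as a high-copy plasmid through a ColE1/pUC-type origin and selected with ampicillin via a full-length β-lactamase gene. A short additional bla fragment is also annotated and appears to be a non-functional remnant. For selection in mammalian cells, a separate cassette places the hygromycin B phosphotransferase gene under the human ubiquitin C promoter, followed by a synthetic polyadenylation signal.

The expression unit consists of the CMV immediate-early enhancer and promoter elements driving the small ORF6 coding sequence, with an SV40 poly(A) signal annotated downstream, although on the opposite strand. The catalogue lists a C-terminal, backbone-encoded S-tag preceded by a TEV protease cleavage site, which would allow affinity capture or detection and subsequent tag removal. These tag elements are not separately annotated in the feature table, though there is unannotated space after the ORF6 coding sequence where they could lie. The whole cassette is bracketed by β-globin insulator elements and by bacterial and T7 transcription terminators, which shield it from read-through and neighbouring regulatory influences.

According to the annotation, ORF6 sequesters karyopherin import factors at ER/Golgi membranes, blocking STAT1 nuclear translocation and so suppressing interferon-stimulated gene expression. The plasmid is therefore suited to transient or hygromycin-selected stable expression of tagged ORF6 in mammalian cells, for example to study its interaction partners or its antagonism of interferon signalling.
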