Features (pLannotate 1.2.2; 19 found; start..end, strand, type, name):
    141..212     +  misc_feature   5' β-globin insulator: insulator upstream of the human β-globin locus (Farrell et al., 2002)
    217..263     -  terminator     T7 terminator: transcription terminator for bacteriophage T7 RNA polymerase
    281..329     -  polyA_signal   poly(A) signal: synthetic polyadenylation signal
    410..713     +  enhancer       CMV enhancer: human cytomegalovirus immediate early enhancer
    786..803     -  promoter       CMV promoter (fragment): human cytomegalovirus (CMV) immediate early promoter
    866..917     +  promoter       CMVd2 promoter: truncated human cytomegalovirus (CMV) immediate early promoter that yields moderately reduced expression relative to the full-length promoter
    992..1174    +  CDS            NS6_SARS2: Experimental evidence at protein level: Swiss-Prot protein existence level 1. Disrupts cell nuclear import complex formation by tethering karyopherin alpha 2 and karyopherin beta 1 to the membrane. Retention of import factors at the ER/Golgi membrane leads to a loss of transport into the nucleus. Thereby prevents STAT1 nuclear translocation in response to interferon signaling, thus blocking the expression of interferon stimulated genes (ISGs) that display multiple antiviral activities (PubMed:33097660). Suppresses IFN-beta production possibly by blocking IRF3 nuclear translocation (PubMed:3297
   1309..1430    -  polyA_signal   SV40 poly(A) signal: SV40 polyadenylation signal
   1453..1522    -  CDS            large T antigen (fragment): large T antigen from SV40 (simian virus 40)
   1545..1591    +  terminator     T7 terminator: transcription terminator for bacteriophage T7 RNA polymerase
   1621..1757    +  terminator     rrnG terminator: transcription terminator from the E. coli ribosomal RNA rrnG operon (Albrechtsen et al., 1991)
   1802..1873    +  misc_feature   3' β-globin insulator: insulator downstream of the human β-globin locus (Farrell et al., 2002)
   2099..2687    -  rep_origin     ori: high-copy-number ColE1/pMB1/pBR322/pUC origin of replication
   2859..2923    -  CDS            bla(M) (fragment): β-lactamase lacking the signal sequence; bla(M); allows cytosolic expression of β-lactamase
   3187..4396    +  promoter       UbC promoter: human ubiquitin C promoter
   4406..5427    +  CDS            HygR (fragment): hygromycin B phosphotransferase confers resistance to hygromycin
   5455..5503    +  polyA_signal   poly(A) signal: synthetic polyadenylation signal
   5769..6629    +  CDS            AmpR: β-lactamase; bla; confers resistance to ampicillin, carbenicillin, and related antibiotics
   6642..6778    +  terminator     rrnG terminator: transcription terminator from the E. coli ribosomal RNA rrnG operon (Albrechtsen et al., 1991)
>Addgene plasmid #153698 | pGBW-m4252891 | addgene full sequence | sequence record 300703 | Ginkgo NGS Result
GTTTAAACTCGACTCTGGCTCTATCGAATCTCCGTCGTTTCGAGCTTACGCGAACAGCCGTGGCGCTCAT
TTGCTCGTCGGGCATCGAATCTCGTCAGCTATCGTCAGCTTACCTTTTTGGCAGCGATCGCGGCTCCCGA
CATCTTGGACCATTAGCTCCACAGGTATCTTCTTCCCTCTAGTGGTCATAACAGCAGCTTCAGCTACCTC
TCAATTCAAAAAACCCCTCAAGACCCGTTTAGAGGCCCCAAGGGGTTATGCTATCAATCGTTGCGTTACA
CACACAAAAAACCAACACACATCCATCTTCGATGGATAGCGATTTTATTATCTAACTGCTGATCGAGTGT
AGCCAGATCTAGTAATCAATTACGGGGTCATTAGTTCATAGCCCATATATGGAGTTCCGCGTTACATAAC
TTACGGTAAATGGCCCGCCTGGCTGACCGCCCAACGACCCCCGCCCATTGACGTCAATAATGACGTATGT
TCCCATAGTAACGCCAATAGGGACTTTCCATTGACGTCAATGGGTGGAGTATTTACGGTAAACTGCCCAC
TTGGCAGTACATCAAGTGTATCATATGCCAAGTACGCCCCCTATTGACGTCAATGACGGTAAATGGCCCG
CCTGGCATTATGCCCAGTACATGACCTTATGGGACTTTCCTACTTGGCAGTACATCTACGTATTAGTCAT
CGCTATTACCATGCTGATGCGGTTTTGGCAGTACATCAATGGGCGTGGATAGCGGTTTGACTCACGGGGA
TTTCCAAGTCTCCACCCCATTGACGTCAATGGGAGTTTGTTTTGGCACCAAAATCAACGGGACTTTCCAA
AATGTCGTAACAACTCCGCCCCATTGACGCAAATGGGCGGTAGGCGTGTACGGTGGGAGGTCTATATAAG
CAGAGCTGGTTTAGTGAACCGTCAGATCAGATCTTTGTCGATCCTACCATCCACTCGACACACCCGCCAG
CGGCCGCCACCATGTTCCACTTGGTGGATTTTCAGGTCACGATCGCAGAAATACTGCTAATTATCATGCG
AACCTTCAAGGTTAGCATTTGGAACCTGGACTACATCATTAATCTCATCATAAAAAACCTTAGTAAGTCT
TTAACTGAGAATAAATATTCCCAACTGGATGAGGAACAGCCAATGGAGATTGACGAAAACCTTTACTTTC
AGTCGAAAGAAACCGCGGCAGCTAAGTTCGAGAGGCAGCACATGGACAGTTAAGGATCCGCAGGCCTCTG
CTAGCTTGACTGACTGAGATACAGCGTACCTTCAGCTCACAGACATGATAAGATACATTGATGAGTTTGG
ACAAACCACAACTAGAATGCAGTGAAAAAAATGCTTTATTTGTGAAATTTGTGATGCTATTGCTTTATTT
GTAACCATTATAAGCTGCAATAAACAAGTTAACAACAACAATTGCATTCATTTTATGTTTCAGGTTCAGG
GGGAGGTGTGGGAGGTTTTTTAAAGCAAGTAAAACCTCTACAAATGTGGTATTGGCCCATCTCTATCGGT
ATCGTAGCATAACCCCTTGGGGCCTCTAAACGGGTCTTGAGGGGTTTTTTGTGCCCCTCGGGCCGGATTG
CTATCTACCGGCATTGGCGCAGAAAAAAATGCCTGATGCGACGCTGCGCGTCTTATACTCCCACATATGC
CAGATTCAGCAACGGATACGGCTTCCCCAACTTGCCCACTTCCATACGTGTCCTCCTTACCAGAAATTTA
TCCTTAAGGTCGTCAGCTATCCTGCAGGCGATCTCTCGATTTCGATCAAGACATTCCTTTAATGGTCTTT
TCTGGACACCACTAGGGGTCAGAAGTAGTTCATCAAACTTTCTTCCCTCCCTAATCTCATTGGTTACCTT
GGGCTATCGAAACTTAATTAACCAGTCAAGTCAGCTACTTGGCGAGATCGACTTGTCTGGGTTTCGACTA
CGCTCAGAATTGCGTCAGTCAAGTTCGATCTGGTCCTTGCTATTGCACCCGTTCTCCGATTACGAGTTTC
ATTTAAATCATGTGAGCAAAAGGCCAGCAAAAGGCCAGGAACCGTAAAAAGGCCGCGTTGCTGGCGTTTT
TCCATAGGCTCCGCCCCCCTGACGAGCATCACAAAAATCGACGCTCAAGTCAGAGGTGGCGAAACCCGAC
AGGACTATAAAGATACCAGGCGTTTCCCCCTGGAAGCTCCCTCGTGCGCTCTCCTGTTCCGACCCTGCCG
CTTACCGGATACCTGTCCGCCTTTCTCCCTTCGGGAAGCGTGGCGCTTTCTCATAGCTCACGCTGTAGGT
ATCTCAGTTCGGTGTAGGTCGTTCGCTCCAAGCTGGGCTGTGTGCACGAACCCCCCGTTCAGCCCGACCG
CTGCGCCTTATCCGGTAACTATCGTCTTGAGTCCAACCCGGTAAGACACGACTTATCGCCACTGGCAGCA
GCCACTGGTAACAGGATTAGCAGAGCGAGGTATGTAGGCGGTGCTACAGAGTTCTTGAAGTGGTGGCCTA
ACTACGGCTACACTAGAAGAACAGTATTTGGTATCTGCGCTCTGCTGAAGCCAGTTACCTTCGGAAAAAG
AGTTGGTAGCTCTTGATCCGGCAAACAAACCACCGCTGGTAGCGGTGGTTTTTTTGTTTGCAAGCAGCAG
ATTACGCGCAGAAAAAAAGGATCTCAAGAAGATCCTTTGATCTTTTCTACGGGGTCTGACGCTCAGTGGA
ACGAAAACTCACGTTAAGGGATTTTGGTCATGAGATTATCAAAAAGGATCTTCACCTAGATCCTTTTAAA
TTAAAAATGAAGTTTTAAATCAATCTAAAGTATATATGAGTAAACTTGGTCTGACAGTTACCAATGCTTA
ATCAGTGAGGCACCTATCTCAGCGATCTGTCTATTTCGTTCATCCATAGTTGCATTTAAATTTCCGAACT
CTCCAAGGCCCTCGTCGGAAAATCTTCAAACCTTTCGTCCGATCCATCTTGCAGGCTACCTCTCGAACGA
ACTATCGCAAGTCTCTTGGCCGGCCTTGCGCCTTGGCTATTGCTTGGCAGCGCCTATCGCCAGGTATTAC
TCCAATCCCGAATATCCGAGATCGGGATCACCCGAGAGAAGTTCAACCTACATCCTCAATCCCGATCTAT
CCGAGATCCGAGGAATATCGAAATCGGGGCGCGCCTGGCCTCCGCGCCGGGTTTTGGCGCCTCCCGCGGG
CGCCCCCCTCGTCACGGCGAGCGCTGCCACGTCAGACGAAGGGCGCAGGAGCGTCCTGATCCTTCCGCCC
GGACGCTCAGGACAGCGGCCCGCTGCTCATAAGACTCGGCCTTAGAACCCCAGTATCAGCAGAAGGACAT
TTTAGGACGGGACTTGGGTGACTCTAGGGCACTGGTTTTCTTTCCAGAGAGCGGAACAGGCGAGGAAAAG
TAGTCCCTTCTCGGCGATTCTGCGGAGGGATCTCCGTGGGGCGGTGAACGCCGATGATTATATAAGGACG
CGCCGGGTGTGGCACAGCTAGTTCCGTCGCAGCCGGGATTTGGGTCGCGGTTCTTGTTTGTGGATCGCTG
TGATCGTCACTTGGTGAGTAGCGGGCTGCTGGGCTGGCCGGGGCTTTCGTGGCCGCCGGGCCGCTCGGTG
GGACGGAAGCGTGTGGAGAGACCGCCAAGGGCTGTAGTCTGGGTCCGCGAGCAAGGTTGCCCTGAACTGG
GGGTTGGGGGGAGCGCAGCAAAATGGCGGCTGTTCCCGAGTCTTGAATGGAAGACGCTTGTGAGGCGGGC
TGTGAGGTCGTTGAAACAAGGTGGGGGGCATGGTGGGCGGCAAGAACCCAAGGTCTTGAGCCCTTCGCTA
ATGCGGGAAAGCTCTTATTCGGGTGAGATGGGCTGGGCACCATCTGGGGACCCTGACGTGAAGTTTGTCA
CTGACTGGAGAACTCGGTTTGTCGTCTGTTGCGGGGGCGGCAGTTATGGCGGTGCCGTTGGGCAGTGCAC
CCGTACCTTTGGGAGCGCGCGCCCTCGTCGTGTCGTGACGTCACCCGTTCTGTTGGCTTATAATGCAGGG
TGGGGCCACCAGCCGGTAGGTGTGCGGTAGGCTTTTCTCCGTCGCAGGACGCAGGGTTCGGGCCTAGGGT
AGGCTCTCCTGAATCGACAGGCGCCGGACCTCTGGTGAGGGGAGGGATAAGTGAGGCGTCAGTTTCTTTG
GTCGGTTTTATGTACCTATCTTCTTAAGTAGCTGAAGCTCCGGTTTTGAACTATGCGCTCGGGGTTGGCG
AGTGTGTTTTGTGAAGTTTTTTAGGCACCTTTTGAAATGTAATCATTTGGGTCAATATGTAATTTTCAGT
GTTAGACTTGTAAATTGTCCGCTAAATTCTGGCCGTTTTTGGCTTTTTTGTTAGACAACATGGGTAAAAA
GCCTGAACTCACCGCGACGTCTGTCGAGAAGTTTCTGATCGAAAAGTTCGACAGCGTCTCCGACCTGATG
CAGCTCTCGGAGGGCGAAGAATCTCGTGCTTTCAGCTTCGATGTAGGAGGGCGTGGATATGTCCTGCGGG
TAAATAGCTGCGCCGATGGTTTCTACAAAGATCGTTATGTTTATCGGCACTTTGCATCCGCCGCGCTCCC
GATTCCGGAAGTGCTTGACATTGGGGAGTTCAGCGAGAGCCTGACCTATTGCATCTCCCGCCGTGCACAG
GGTGTCACGTTGCAAGACCTGCCTGAAACCGAACTGCCCGCTGTTCTGCAGCCGGTCGCGGAGGCAATGG
ATGCCATCGCTGCCGCCGATCTTAGCCAGACGAGCGGGTTCGGCCCATTCGGACCGCAAGGAATCGGTCA
ATACACTACATGGCGTGATTTCATATGCGCGATTGCTGATCCCCATGTGTATCACTGGCAAACTGTGATG
GACGACACCGTCAGTGCGTCCGTCGCGCAGGCTCTCGATGAGCTGATGCTTTGGGCCGAGGACTGCCCCG
AAGTCCGGCACCTCGTGCACGCGGATTTCGGCTCCAACAATGTCCTGACGGACAATGGCCGCATAACAGC
GGTCATTGACTGGAGCGAGGCGATGTTCGGGGATTCCCAATACGAGGTCGCCAACATCTTCTTCTGGAGG
CCGTGGTTGGCTTGTATGGAGCAGCAGACGCGCTACTTCGAGCGGAGGCATCCGGAGCTTGCAGGATCGC
CCCGGCTCCGGGCGTATATGCTCCGCATTGGTCTTGACCAACTCTATCAGAGCTTGGTTGACGGCAATTT
CGATGATGCAGCTTGGGCGCAGGGTCGATGCGACGCAATCGTCCGATCCGGAGCCGGGACTGTCGGGCGT
ACACAAATCGCCCGCAGAAGCGCCGCCGTCTGGACCGATGGCTGTGTAGAAGTACTCGCCGATAGTGGAA
ACCGACGCCCCAGCACTCGTCCGAGGGCAAAGGAATAAGCTAGTATGTAAGCCTAGTCTTAGATAATAAA
ATCGCTATCCATCGAAGATGGATGTGTGTTGGTTTTTTGTGTGTGTAACGCTAGGCGCGCCTGGTGTACC
GAGAACGATCCTCTCAGTGCGAGTCTCGACGATCCATATCGTTGCTTGGCAGTCAGCCAGTCGGAATCCA
GCTTGGGACCCAGGAAGTCCAATCGTCAGATATTGTACTCAAGCCTGGTCACGGCAGCGTACCGATCTGT
TTAAACCTAGATATTGATAGTCTGATCGGTCAACGTATAATCGAGTCCTAGCTTTTGCAAACATCTATCA
AGAGACAGGATCAGCAGGAGGCTTTCGCATGAGTATTCAACATTTCCGTGTCGCCCTTATTCCCTTTTTT
GCGGCATTTTGCCTTCCTGTTTTTGCTCACCCAGAAACGCTGGTGAAAGTAAAAGATGCTGAAGATCAGT
TGGGTGCGCGAGTGGGTTACATCGAACTGGATCTCAACAGCGGTAAGATCCTTGAGAGTTTTCGCCCCGA
AGAACGCTTTCCAATGATGAGCACTTTTAAAGTTCTGCTATGTGGCGCGGTATTATCCCGTATTGACGCC
GGGCAAGAGCAACTCGGTCGCCGCATACACTATTCTCAGAATGACTTGGTTGAGTATTCACCAGTCACAG
AAAAGCATCTTACGGATGGCATGACAGTAAGAGAATTATGCAGTGCTGCCATAACCATGAGTGATAACAC
TGCGGCCAACTTACTTCTGACAACGATTGGAGGACCGAAGGAGCTAACCGCTTTTTTGCACAACATGGGG
GATCATGTAACTCGCCTTGATCGTTGGGAACCGGAGCTGAATGAAGCCATACCAAACGACGAGCGTGACA
CCACGATGCCTGTAGCAATGGCAACAACCTTGCGTAAACTATTAACTGGCGAACTACTTACTCTAGCTTC
CCGGCAACAGTTGATAGACTGGATGGAGGCGGATAAAGTTGCAGGACCACTTCTGCGCTCGGCCCTTCCG
GCTGGCTGGTTTATTGCTGATAAATCTGGAGCCGGTGAGCGTGGGTCTCGCGGTATCATTGCAGCACTGG
GGCCAGATGGTAAGCCCTCCCGTATCGTAGTTATCTACACGACGGGGAGTCAGGCAACTATGGATGAACG
AAATAGACAGATCGCTGAGATAGGTGCCTCACTGATTAAGCATTGGTAACCGATTCTAGGTGCATTGGCG
CAGAAAAAAATGCCTGATGCGACGCTGCGCGTCTTATACTCCCACATATGCCAGATTCAGCAACGGATAC
GGCTTCCCCAACTTGCCCACTTCCATACGTGTCCTCCTTACCAGAAATTTATCCTTAAGATCCCGAATC
